Addgene plasmid #49864: pAW8ENdeI-cyEGFP-4XDSR
Purpose: (Empty Backbone) for Cre-lox cassette exchange of C-terminal yEGFP tagged gene sequences together with 4 copies of the core DSR motif into the S. pombe urg1 locus
Depositing lab: Tony Carr. Depositing organization: University of Sussex. Publication: Optimisation of the Schizosaccharomyces pombe urg1 Expression System. Watson AT, Daigaku Y, Mohebi S, Etheridge TJ, Chahwan C, Murray JM, Carr AM. PLoS One. 2013 Dec 20;8(12):e83800. doi: 10.1371/journal.pone.0083800. PubMed 24376751.
Backbone
  Vector backbone: pUC
  Vector type: Cre/Lox
  Selectable markers: LEU2
  Tag / fusion protein: yEGFP (C terminal on backbone)
Growth in bacteria
  Bacterial resistance: Ampicillin, 100 μg/mL
  Growth temperature: 37°C
  Growth strain: DH5alpha
  Copy number: High Copy
Gene/Insert
  Cloning method: Restriction Enzyme
Terms and licenses: Academic/Nonprofit Terms; Industry Terms: Not Available to Industry
Depositor comments: This plasmid contains a wild-type loxP site and a mutant loxP site termed loxM3. Addgene's mapping software can not differentiate between the two sites and identifies the loxM3 site as loxP. The locations of the loxP and loxM3 sites are: loxP = 3859-3892 loxM3 = 4797-4830
How to cite: pAW8ENdeI-cyEGFP-4XDSR was a gift from Tony Carr (Addgene plasmid # 49864 ; http://n2t.net/addgene:49864 ; RRID:Addgene_49864)
