[The description below was written by a language model from this plasmid's Addgene catalogue record and pLannotate feature annotations shown in this document.]
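Description:
pAW8ENdeI-cyEGFP-4XDSR is an empty-backbone Cre/lox shuttle plasmid for fission yeast, built on a pUC-type vector and designed for recombinase-mediated cassette exchange into the Schizosaccharomyces pombe urg1 locus. In E. coli it is maintained at high copy through the ColE1/pUC origin and selected with ampicillin via the bla gene. In S. pombe it replicates episomally from the ars1 autonomously replicating sequence and is selected with the S. cerevisiae LEU2 marker expressed from its own promoter.

The exchangeable cassette is bounded by a wild-type loxP site and a heterospecific mutant site, loxM3. The depositor notes that automated annotation cannot tell the two apart, and in this feature table the loxM3 site is not annotated at all. Because the two sites do not recombine with each other, Cre swaps the intervening segment in a fixed orientation with a correspondingly flanked target in the genome. Between the sites lie a short fragment of the uracil-inducible urg1 promoter region and a yeast-enhanced GFP coding sequence. A gene of interest is inserted by restriction cloning upstream of the GFP (the plasmid name suggests an NdeI site) and so acquires a C-terminal yEGFP tag. According to the record, four copies of the core DSR motif are also carried in the cassette, although they are not annotated; the record does not explain their role. The plasmid supplies its own recombinase, with Cre placed outside the cassette under a fragment of the thiamine-repressible nmt1 promoter.

The intended use is to place tagged genes at the urg1 locus for regulated, uracil-inducible expression. The remaining annotations (lac elements and small rop, bom, lacI and other gene fragments) appear to be backbone remnants.
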