Features (pLannotate 1.2.2; 23 found; start..end, strand, type, name):
    103..243     -  CDS            NFS1 (fragment): NFS1_YEAST - Also known as SPL1 From Saccharomyces cerevisiae (strain ATCC 204508 / S288c) (Baker's yeast).
    349..414     -  CDS            hus5 (fragment): UBC9_SCHPO - Also known as ubc9. Experimental evidence at protein level: Swiss-Prot protein existence level 1. Catalyzes the covalent attachment of ubiquitin-like protein SUMO/Smt3 to other proteins. Required for efficient recovery from DNA damage or S-phase arrest and normal mitosis. This may be as part of a checkpoint independent recovery process. From Schizosaccharomyces pombe (strain 972 / ATCC 24843) (Fission yeast).
    575..1354    +  rep_origin     ars1: Schizosaccharomyces pombe autonomously replicating sequence ars1
   1433..1482    -  misc_feature   bom (fragment): basis of mobility region from pBR322
   1584..1619    -  CDS            rop (fragment): Rop protein, which maintains plasmids at low copy number; rop
   1714..1818    +  promoter       AmpR promoter: bla
   1819..2679    +  CDS            AmpR: β-lactamase; bla; confers resistance to ampicillin, carbenicillin, and related antibiotics
   2850..3438    +  rep_origin     ori: high-copy-number ColE1/pMB1/pBR322/pUC origin of replication
   3621..3713    +  CDS            lacI (fragment): lac repressor; lacI; The lac repressor binds to the lac operator to inhibit transcription in E. coli. This inhibition can be relieved by adding lactose or isopropyl-β-D-thiogalactopyranoside (IPTG).
   3726..3747    +  protein_bind   CAP binding site: CAP binding activates transcription in the presence of cAMP. E. coli catabolite activator protein
   3762..3792    +  promoter       lac promoter: promoter for the E. coli lac operon
   3800..3816    +  protein_bind   lac operator: The lac repressor binds to the lac operator to inhibit transcription in E. coli. This inhibition can be relieved by adding lactose or isopropyl-β-D-thiogalactopyranoside (IPTG). lac repressor encoded by lacI
   3859..3892    +  protein_bind   loxP: Cre-mediated recombination occurs in the 8-bp core sequence (GCATACAT). Cre recombinase
   3899..3935    +  promoter       urg1 promoter (fragment): urg1 promoter from Schizosaccharomyces pombe, conferring rapid uracil-induced expression
   4026..4742    +  CDS            yeGFP: yeast-enhanced green fluorescent protein codons optimized for translation in S. cerevisiae and C. albicans
   4833..4990    +  CDS            lacZα (fragment): LacZα fragment of β-galactosidase; lacZ fragment
   4996..5047    -  misc_feature   bom (fragment): basis of mobility region from pBR322
   5058..5074    +  CDS            calmodulin (fragment): calcium-binding protein
   5622..6614    -  CDS            Cre: site-specific recombinase Cre is a site-specific recombinase from bacteriophage P1. Recombination occurs at loxP sequences.
   6664..6702    -  CDS            Cre (fragment): site-specific recombinase Cre is a site-specific recombinase from bacteriophage P1. Recombination occurs at loxP sequences.
   6705..7310    -  promoter       nmt1 promoter (fragment): wild-type nmt1 promoter from Schizosaccharomyces pombe, conferring strong thiamine-repressible expression
   7328..7717    +  promoter       LEU2 promoter: S. cerevisiae LEU2
   7748..8839    +  CDS            LEU2: LEU3_YEAST - Experimental evidence at protein level: Swiss-Prot protein existence level 1. Catalyzes the oxidation of 3-carboxy-2-hydroxy-4- methylpentanoate (3-isopropylmalate) to 3-carboxy-4-methyl-2- oxopentanoate. The product decarboxylates to 4-methyl-2 oxopentanoate. From Saccharomyces cerevisiae (strain ATCC 204508 / S288c) (Baker's yeast).
>Addgene plasmid #49864 | pAW8ENdeI-cyEGFP-4XDSR | depositor full sequence | sequence record 74362 | pAW8ENdeI-cyEGFP-4XDSR sequence 9099 bps
CAAAAAGTTAGGTGTAACAGAAAATCATGAAACTATGATTTCTAATTTATATATTGGAGGATTTTCTCTA
AAAAAAAAAATACAACAAATAAAAAACACTCAATGACCTGACCATTTGATGGAGTTTAAGTCAATACCTT
CTTGAACCATTTCCCATAATGGTGAAAGTTCCCTCAAGAATTTTACTCTGTCAGAAACGGCCTTAACGAC
GTAGTCGATCCGGACGATGGCCAACCTTCCAATTCATTAAATCGAGTCCTCCATCAGATGATTTACAAGG
TTTTGCATAGAATCCCTAAGTAAGAGAAGTTGTTAGTGATTTCTTCAAGTTTACTAAAATTTACATACAA
ATGGATGATCTCTTCTCCATTGTTTCCTTTCTTCTTGCAAACGCGTTTTACAAAGAGATGACATGCTATT
TTCTGATTATTTTTTTCTATAGTTTTCTATTTTGTACGTCCTTGGGAGTCCGAAATGTAAAATCGGGGTA
TGGTTAGTAGCGGCAGCGTTCATTATGGTATATAAAAGATAAAAAGTAGGGGCAAGCGAGACAGAATGGG
ATACAAGGGCATCGTCTATAATTATAGCTAAAAATTGTATTTTAATTTGTATTTTTTGTAATTTTATTTC
TCATTGTTTTACTTAAAATGAATGCGAATTAGAGAAAACTTCAACGAAATGTCAAAATAAGCTCAGCAAA
ATATACAATTTTAGGGAAAGCGATCAGCAACTTATTCTCCGGTGTAGATTCTTTTTCTTCATAAATTCCA
ACAATGTAACTGCCAATTGATTTTTCTCTAGATGCTAATAAATTGAAACTAATGAATATAATAACACAGG
TTTTGATAAATTGTAAACTCTTACTCAAAAAAAGAATGTTAAAACTAATTTAACCTTTTTATAAAGGCTC
ATGGCGTTAAAGAGGATAGTAAAAATTCTACAATTTTTTAATTTAATGTCACAATTGTCTTGCGAATATA
ATTCTATTAATTTTCGCTAACTGCTGTTTTAGTACTATTACTTTCAATATGCCTTATATGCAACTTTAAT
TCATGAAGAATGCAATATTTTTGCAATCTTTCTTGTACTGAGCGCTTTTTATCATTTAGTACTCATTATT
TAATTTTTCAGTAAAGGGCAATAAATAAATTTGTAGAAGATGCAATGTAATCTCCTCTATCCTTTTGCTC
ATGTTTATGAGTATACCTAGTCTAGAAAGGCTTGTATTTAAAATATTATTCAATAAAAATTCACAATTTT
TACGACATGTGCTACCATTCACTTAACTTCCTGATTATAAAATTGGTTCGTTTATACTAATTACTTAAGT
ACCTTTAACTAAACAAAATGCCTATATATATATTAATTTACAATGAGTGTCAGATAAGTCACTATGTCCG
AGTGGTTAAGGAGTTAGACTCGCCATCGATGGTATGGTGCACTCTCAGTACAATCTGCTCTGATGCCGCA
TAGTTAAGCCAGCCCCGACACCCGCCAACACCCGCTGACGCGCCCTGACGGGCTTGTCTGCTCCCGGCAT
CCGCTTACAGACAAGCTGTGACCGTCTCCGGGAGCTGCATGTGTCAGAGGTTTTCACCGTCATCACCGAA
ACGCGCGAGACGAAAGGGCCTCGTGATACGCCTATTTTTATAGGTTAATGTCATGATAATAATGGTTTCT
TAGACGTCAGGTGGCACTTTTCGGGGAAATGTGCGCGGAACCCCTATTTGTTTATTTTTCTAAATACATT
CAAATATGTATCCGCTCATGAGACAATAACCCTGATAAATGCTTCAATAATATTGAAAAAGGAAGAGTAT
GAGTATTCAACATTTCCGTGTCGCCCTTATTCCCTTTTTTGCGGCATTTTGCCTTCCTGTTTTTGCTCAC
CCAGAAACGCTGGTGAAAGTAAAAGATGCTGAAGATCAGTTGGGTGCACGAGTGGGTTACATCGAACTGG
ATCTCAACAGCGGTAAGATCCTTGAGAGTTTTCGCCCCGAAGAACGTTTTCCAATGATGAGCACTTTTAA
AGTTCTGCTATGTGGCGCGGTATTATCCCGTATTGACGCCGGGCAAGAGCAACTCGGTCGCCGCATACAC
TATTCTCAGAATGACTTGGTTGAGTACTCACCAGTCACAGAAAAGCATCTTACGGATGGCATGACAGTAA
GAGAATTATGCAGTGCTGCCATAACCATGAGTGATAACACTGCGGCCAACTTACTTCTGACAACGATCGG
AGGACCGAAGGAGCTAACCGCTTTTTTGCACAACATGGGGGATCATGTAACTCGCCTTGATCGTTGGGAA
CCGGAGCTGAATGAAGCCATACCAAACGACGAGCGTGACACCACGATGCCTGTAGCAATGGCAACAACGT
TGCGCAAACTATTAACTGGCGAACTACTTACTCTAGCTTCCCGGCAACAATTAATAGACTGGATGGAGGC
GGATAAAGTTGCAGGACCACTTCTGCGCTCGGCCCTTCCGGCTGGCTGGTTTATTGCTGATAAATCTGGA
GCCGGTGAGCGTGGGTCTCGCGGTATCATTGCAGCACTGGGGCCAGATGGTAAGCCCTCCCGTATCGTAG
TTATCTACACGACGGGGAGTCAGGCCACTATGGATGAACGAAATAGACAGATCGCTGAGATAGGTGCCTC
ACTGATTAAGCATTGGTAACTGTCAGACCAAGTTTACTCATATATACTTTAGATTGATTTAAAACTTCAT
TTTTAATTTAAAAGGATCTAGGTGAAGATCCTTTTTGATAATCTCATGACCAAAATCCCTTAACGTGAGT
TTTCGTTCCACTGAGCGTCAGACCCCGTAGAAAAGATCAAAGGATCTTCTTGAGATCCTTTTTTTCTGCG
CGTAATCTGCTGCTTGCAAACAAAAAAACCACCGCTACCAGCGGTGGTTTGTTTGCCGGATCAAGAGCTA
CCAACTCTTTTTCCGAAGGTAACTGGCTTCAGCAGAGCGCAGATACCAAATACTGTTCTTCTAGTGTAGC
CGTAGTTAGGCCACCACTTCAAGAACTCTGTAGCACCGCCTACATACCTCGCTCTGCTAATCCTGTTACC
AGTGGCTGCTGCCAGTGGCGATAAGTCGTGTCTTACCGGGTTGGACTCAAGACGATAGTTACCGGATAAG
GCGCAGCGGTCGGGCTGAACGGGGGGTTCGTGCACACAGCCCAGCTTGGAGCGAACGACCTACACCGAAC
TGAGATACCTACAGCGTGAGCTATGAGAAAGCGCCACGCTTCCCGAAGGGAGAAAGGCGGACAGGTATCC
GGTAAGCGGCAGGGTCGGAACAGGAGAGCGCACGAGGGAGCTTCCAGGGGGAAACGCCTGGTATCTTTAT
AGTCCTGTCGGGTTTCGCCACCTCTGACTTGAGCGTCGATTTTTGTGATGCTCGTCAGGGGGGCGGAGCC
TATGGAAAAACGCCAGCAACGCGGCCTTTTTACGGTTCCTGGCCTTTTGCTGGCCTTTTGCTCACATGTT
CTTTCCTGCGTTATCCCCTGATTCTGTGGATAACCGTATTACCGCCTTTGAGTGAGCTGATACCGCTCGC
CGCAGCCGAACGACCGAGCGCAGCGAGTCAGTGAGCGAGGAAGCGGAAGAGCGCCCAATACGCAAACCGC
CTCTCCCCGCGCGTTGGCCGATTCATTAATGCAGCTGGCACGACAGGTTTCCCGACTGGAAAGCGGGCAG
TGAGCGCAACGCAATTAATGTGAGTTAGCTCACTCATTAGGCACCCCAGGCTTTACACTTTATGCTTCCG
GCTCGTATGTTGTGTGGAATTGTGAGCGGATAACAATTTCACACAGGAAACAGCTATGACCATGATTACG
CCAAGCTTATAACTTCGTATAGCATACATTATACGAAGTTATTGCTAGCCGTTTTCTTCAATTACTAAAT
TAGAACTAATTCAATCATATGCTGGCATGCGGAGAGCTCGGAGTCGACGAGACTAGTACTGGTTCTACAG
GATCAACCGGCTCCACGGGGTCGATGGGTAGATCTATGTCTAAAGGTGAAGAATTATTCACTGGTGTTGT
CCCAATTTTGGTTGAATTAGATGGTGATGTTAATGGTCACAAATTTTCTGTCTCCGGTGAAGGTGAAGGT
GATGCTACTTACGGTAAATTGACCTTAAAATTTATTTGTACTACTGGTAAATTGCCAGTTCCATGGCCAA
CCTTAGTCACTACTTTAACTTATGGTGTTCAATGTTTTTCTAGATACCCAGATCACATGAAACAACATGA
CTTTTTCAAGTCTGCCATGCCAGAAGGTTATGTTCAAGAAAGAACTATTTTTTTCAAAGATGACGGTAAC
TACAAGACCAGAGCTGAAGTCAAGTTTGAAGGTGATACCTTAGTTAATAGAATCGAATTAAAAGGTATTG
ATTTTAAAGAAGATGGTAACATTTTAGGTCACAAATTGGAATACAACTATAACTCTCACAATGTTTACAT
CATGGCTGACAAACAAAAGAATGGTATCAAAGTTAACTTCAAAATTAGACACAACATTGAAGATGGTTCT
GTTCAATTAGCTGACCATTATCAACAAAATACTCCAATTGGTGATGGTCCAGTCTTGTTACCAGACAACC
ATTACTTATCCACTCAATCTGCCTTATCCAAAGATCCAAACGAAAAGAGAGACCACATGGTCTTGTTAGA
ATTTGTTACTGCTGCTGGTATTACCCATGGTATGGATGAATTGTACAAATAAAGATCTTTAAACTCCGTA
TTAAACCCATTCTTAAACAGAACTTTAAACCCCGGGATAACTTCGTATATGGTATTATATACGAAGTTAT
GAATTCACTGGCCGTCGTTTTACAACGTCGTGACTGGGAAAACCCTGGCGTTACCCAACTTAATCGCCTT
GCAGCACATCCCCCTTTCGCCAGCTGGCGTAATAGCGAAGAGGCCCGCACCGATCGCCCTTCCCAACAGT
TGCGCAGCCTGAATGGCGAATGGCGCCTGATGCGGTATTTTCTCCTTACGCATCTGTGCGGTATTTCACA
CCGCATACCATCGTCCGGATCAATGAAGTAGATGAGTTTACTACCTGTATATACTTTTTTTTTTGTCAAA
GTCACTTTTATGGCATTTCCATGTTGAAGGATTAGCCACAGCACTAAATTTTCAGCGTATGATTGCTTTT
AAATATTTAATTTTCATCGTTTTTTAATTAATATTCAAAACGATTTAATGCCTTCTACATCTGAAGTCAA
GCTCATAGACTCGGGTTGGGTAGCTAAAACTACATCTAACACGAAGGGGTATAGCCTTCTTAAAGTATAC
TCATGTATAAACGTTTTGGGTTCATATTTTTGGGCCACGTGGTTTATAAAAATTCTTAACTACACCACTC
GGTATCCCGCACCCGTCTACGTTTCTACGATTTCGAGCTAATATTGAGTAAAGTGATTAGCAAAAAAAAT
AAAAGTACTCGTTGTCGGAGATCAAGAATTTTTCTATTATCTCATCTAAACCACTTTCTAAAAGCGAAAA
ACAAAATCGTAATATGCAGCTTGAATGGGCTTCCATAGTTTGAAAGAAAAACCCTAGCAGTACTGGCAAG
GGAGACATTCCTTTTACCTGGCTAATCGCCATCTTCCAGCAGGCGCACCATTGCCCCTGTTTCACTATCC
AGGTTACGGATATAGTTCATGACAATATTTACATTGGTCCAGCCACCAGCTTGCATGATCTCCGGTATTG
AAACTCCAGCGCGGGCCATATCTCGCGCGGCTCCGACACGGGCACTGTGTCCAGACCAGGCCAGGTATCT
CTGACCAGAGTCATCCTTAGCGCCGTAAATCAATCGATGAGTTGCTTCAAAAATCCCTTCCAGGGCGCGA
GTTGATAGCTGGCTGGTGGCAGATGGCGCGGCAACACCATTTTTTCTGACCCGGCAAAACAGGTAGTTAT
TCGGATCATCAGCTACACCAGAGACGGAAATCCATCGCTCGACCAGTTTAGTTACCCCCAGGCTAAGTGC
CTTCTCTACACCTGCGGTGCTAACCAGCGTTTTCGTTCTGCCAATATGGATTAACATTCTCCCACCGTCA
GTACGTGAGATATCTTTAACCCTGATCCTGGCAATTTCGGCTATACGTAACAGGGTGTTATAAGCAATCC
CCAGAAATGCCAGATTACGTATATCCTGGCAGCGATCGCTATTTTCCATGAGTGAACGAACCTGGTCGAA
ATCAGTGCGTTCGAACGCTAGAGCCTGTTTTGCACGTTCACCGGCATCAACGTTTTCTTTTCGGATCCGC
CGCATAACCAGTGAAACAGCATTGCTGTCACTTGGTCGTGGCAGCCCGGACCGACGATGAAGCATGTTTA
GCTGGCCCAAATGTTGCTGGATAGTTTTTACTGCCAGACCGCGCGCCTGAAGATATAGAAGATAATCGCG
AACATCTTCAGGTTCTGCGGGAAACCATTTCCGGTTATTCAACTTGCACCATGCCGCCCACGACCGGCAA
ACGGACAGAAGCATTTTCCAGGTATGCTCAGAAAACGCCTGGCGATCCCTGAACATGTCCATCAGGTTCT
TGCGAACCTCATCACTCGTTGCATCGACCGGTAACTTTTAGATTAACATTTGTTTAAATATGAAATTAGG
CAATGTAACATACTGCAGGCAAATTTTGGTGTACGGTAAGTAAATTGGACATAAGATTTAACAAAGCGAC
TATAAGTCAGAAAGTGAGAATGAGATTGAAATAATTAATTCAACTTATTCAATTGATGATATGCCAGGAT
TCCTCTTCCTTTATCTTCAATGTTTCGATTAACAGGTCCATTATCCGGTTTTTAGTTTCGCTGCACATTG
CCGAATGACAATCGGATTCCTTTAAGCTATGCTTTTGCCCTGTTTTCTCTCCCCAGTAATCGTTGGGTGA
CTGAACCATCCAGTAGCCGAGAGTTACGTTTTTCCTGATTTAATAAATATCCATATCTATTTGTCTCGTG
GTGTTTTACAGCAACTAACCGAAATTACTATTTTGCATCATCCAACCATAAAGAGACAACAATAATTCTA
GAAAACATATAACAAGTGTTTTTTTCTATTTACGTCTCATACGCAAAGTCCACTTTACCATGTTTTGGAA
ACTTGTACCCAACCATTCATTTTTCGATTTTGTAATGAGGCTCTTTTCTTCTAACAATCATTGAGGTCAT
TATCATGTGTCCTCACCTATTGTTTAAATTGAGGCTTGCGCTATTCCCAAAATTGTGGGTATTATTTTCA
TATATCAGTATCTGCAATTTCGGTTCAACTCCGGAAGCTCGGTACCCAACTGTGGGAATACTCAGGTATC
GTAAGATGCAAGAGTTCGAATCTCTTAGCAACCATTATTTTTTTTCTCTCAACATAACGAGAACACACAG
GGGCGCTATCGCACAGAATCAAATTCGATGACTGGAAATTTTTTGTTAATTTCAGAGGTCGCCTGACGCA
TATACCTTTTTCAACTGAAAAATTGGGAGAAAAAGGAAAGGTGAGAGCGCCGGAACCGGCTTTTCATATA
GAATAGAGAAGCGTTCATGACTAAATGCTTGCATCACAATACTTGAAGTTGACAATATTATTTAAGGACC
TATTGTTTTTTCCAATAGGTGGTTAGCAATCGTCTTACTTTCTAACTTTTCTTACCTTTTACATTTCAGC
AATATATATATATATATATATATATATTTCAAGGATATACCATTGTAATGTCTGCCCCTAAGAAGATCGT
CGTTTTGCCAGGTGACCACGTTGGTCAAGAAATCACAGCCGAAGCCATTAAGGTTCTTAAAGCTATTTCT
GATGTTCGTTCCAATGTCAAGTTCGATTTCGAAAATCATTTAATTGGTGGTGCTGCTATCGATGCTACAG
GTGTTCCACTTCCAGATGAGGCGCTGGAAGCCTCCAAGAAGGCTGATGCCGTTTTGTTAGGTGCTGTGGG
TGGTCCTAAATGGGGTACCGGTAGTGTTAGACCTGAACAAGGTTTACTAAAAATCCGTAAAGAACTTCAA
TTGTACGCCAACTTAAGACCATGTAACTTTGCATCCGACTCTCTTTTAGACTTATCTCCAATCAAGCCAC
AATTTGCTAAAGGTACTGACTTCGTTGTTGTTAGAGAATTAGTGGGAGGTATTTACTTTGGTAAGAGAAA
GGAAGACGATGGTGATGGTGTCGCTTGGGATAGTGAACAATACACCGTTCCAGAAGTGCAAAGAATCACA
AGAATGGCCGCTTTCATGGCCCTACAACATGAGCCACCATTGCCTATTTGGTCCTTGGATAAAGCTAATG
TTTTGGCCTCTTCAAGATTATGGAGAAAAACTGTGGAGGAAACCATCAAGAACGAATTTCCTACATTGAA
AGTTCAACATCAATTGATTGATTCTGCCGCCATGATCCTAGTTAAGAACCCAACCCACCTAAATGGTATT
ATAATCACCAGCAACATGTTTGGTGATATCATCTCCGATGAAGCCTCCGTTATCCCAGGCTCCTTGGGTT
TGTTGCCATCTGCGTCCTTGGCCTCTTTGCCAGACAAGAACACCGCATTTGGTTTGTACGAACCATGCCA
CGGTTCCGCTCCAGATTTGCCAAAGAATAAGGTCAACCCTATCGCCACTATCTTGTCTGCTGCAATGATG
TTGAAATTGTCATTGAACTTGCCTGAAGAAGGTAAAGCCATTGAAGATGCAGTTAAAAAGGTTTTGGATG
CAGGTATCAGAACTGGTGATTTAGGTGGTTCCAACAGTACCACCGAAGTCGGTGATGCTGTCGCCGAAGA
AGTTAAGAAAATCCTTGCTTAAAAAGATTCTCTTTTTTTGTGATATTTGTACATAAACTTTATAAATGAA
ATTCATAATAGAAACGACACGAAATTACAAAATGGAATATGTTCATAGGGTAGACGAAACTATATACGCA
ATCTACATACATTTATCAAGAAGGAGAAAAAGGAGGATGTAAAGGAATACAGGTAAGCAAATTGATACTA
ATGGCTCAACGTGATAAGGAAAAAGAATTGCACTTTAACATTAATATTGACAAGGAGGAGGGCATCACA
