>Addgene plasmid #49864 | pAW8ENdeI-cyEGFP-4XDSR | addgene partial sequence | sequence record 76143 | M13pUC-Rev 5'-AGCGGATAACAATTTCACACAGG-3'
CAAGCTTATAACTTCGTATAGCATACATTATACGAAGTTATTGCTAGCCGTTTTCTTCAATTACTAAATT
AGAACTAATTCAATCATATGCTGGCATGCGGAGAGCTCGGAGTCGACGAGACTAGTACTGGTTCTACAGG
ATCAACCGGCTCCACGGGGTCGATGGGTAGATCTATGTCTAAAGGTGAAGAATTATTCACTGGTGTTGTC
CCAATTTTGGTTGAATTAGATGGTGATGTTAATGGTCACAAATTTTCTGTCTCCGGTGAAGGTGAAGGTG
ATGCTACTTACGGTAAATTGACCTTAAAATTTATTTGTACTACTGGTAAATTGCCAGTTCCATGGCCAAC
CTTAGTCACTACTTTAACTTATGGTGTTCAATGTTTTTCTAGATACCCAGATCACATGAAACAACATGAC
TTTTTCAAGTCTGCCATGCCAGAAGGTTATGTTCAAGAAAGAACTATTTTTTTCAAAGATGACGGTAACT
ACAAGACCAGAGCTGAAGTCAAGTTTGAAGGTGATACCTTAGTTAATAGAATCGAATTAAAAGGTATTGA
TTTTAAAGAAGATGGTAACATTTTAGGTCACAAATTGGAATACAACTATAACTCTCACAATGTTTACATC
ATGGCTGACAAACAAAAGAATGGTATCAAAGTTAACTTCAAAATTA
