>Addgene plasmid #49864 | pAW8ENdeI-cyEGFP-4XDSR | addgene partial sequence | sequence record 76769 | M13pUC-fwd 5'-CCCAGTCACGACGTTGTAAAACG-3'
CTTCGTATATAATACCATATACGAAGTTATCCCGGGGTTTAAAGTTCTGTTTAAGAATGGGTTTAATACG
GAGTTTAAAGATCTTTATTTGTACAATTCATCCATACCATGGGTAATACCAGCAGCAGTAACAAATTCTA
ACAAGACCATGTGGTCTCTCTTTTCGTTTGGATCTTTGGATAAGGCAGATTGAGTGGATAAGTAATGGTT
GTCTGGTAACAAGACTGGACCATCACCAATTGGAGTATTTTGTTGATAATGGTCAGCTAATTGAACAGAA
CCATCTTCAATGTTGTGTCTAATTTTGAAGTTAACTTTGATACCATTCTTTTGTTTGTCAGCCATGATGT
AAACATTGTGAGAGTTATAGTTGTATTCCAATTTGTGACCTAAAATGTTACCATCTTCTTTAAAATCAAT
ACCTTTTAATTCGATTCTATTAACTAAGGTATCACCTTCAAACTTGACTTCAGCTCTGGTCTTGTAGTTA
CCGTCATCTTTGAAAAAAATAGTTCTTTCTTGAACATAACCTTCTGGCATGGCAGACTTGAAAAAGTCAT
GTTGTTTCATGTGATCTGGGTATCTAGAAAAACATTGAACACCATAAGTTAAAGTAGTGACTAAGGTTGG
CCATGGAACTGGCAATTTACCAGTAGTACAAATAAATTTTAAGGTCAATTTACCGTAAGTAGCATCACCT
TCACCTTCACCGGAGACAGAAAATTTGTGACCATTAACATCACCATCTAATTCAACCAAAATTGGGACAA
CACCAGTGAATAATTCTTCACCTTTAGACATAGATCTACCCATCGACCCCGTGGAGCCGGTTGATCCTGT
AGAACCAGTACTAGTCTCGTCGACTCCGAGCTCTCCGCATGCCAGCATATGATTGAATTAGTTCTAATTT
AGTAATTGAA
